Addgene plasmid #147441: pnEA-NpG-DmNOT1_1-1083_R
Purpose: Bacterial Expression of DmNot1_1-1083
Depositing lab: Elisa Izaurralde. Depositing organization: Max Planck Institute for Developmental Biology. Publication: NOT10 and C2orf29/NOT11 form a conserved module of the CCR4-NOT complex that docks onto the NOT1 N-terminal domain. Bawankar P, Loh B, Wohlbold L, Schmidt S, Izaurralde E. RNA Biol. 2013 Feb;10(2):228-44. doi: 10.4161/rna.23018. Epub 2013 Jan 9. PubMed 23303381.
Backbone
  Vector backbone: Unknown
  Vector type: Bacterial Expression
Growth in bacteria
  Bacterial resistance: Ampicillin, 100 μg/mL
  Growth temperature: 37°C
  Growth strain: DH5alpha
  Copy number: Low Copy
Gene/Insert
  Gene/Insert name: DmNot1_1-1083
  Species: D. melanogaster (fly)
  Mutation: 4 silent mutations and two non silent N605S, K759M compared to the sequence given by NCBI: NM_001103772.2.
  Entrez Gene: Not1 (a.k.a. Dmel_CG34407, CG1874, CG1884, CG34407, Dmel\CG34407, Dmel_CG1874, Dmel_CG1884, NOT, NOT1, anon-EST:Liang-1.29, anon-WO0118547.221, clone 1.29, not1)
  Cloning method: Unknown
Terms and licenses: Academic/Nonprofit Terms; Industry Terms: Not Available to Industry
Depositor comments: Plasmids from this collection were made available to the research community and donated after the lab closed. Please note that the sequence provided by the depositing laboratory may be theoretical/predicted or based on Sanger sequencing results. There may be discrepancies between sequencing results obtained by Addgene and the depositor sequence. If an Addgene verified sequence is not available, please contact before placing your order to request that our lab fully sequence the plasmid.
How to cite: pnEA-NpG-DmNOT1_1-1083_R was a gift from Elisa Izaurralde (Addgene plasmid # 147441 ; http://n2t.net/addgene:147441 ; RRID:Addgene_147441)
