[The description below was written by a language model from this plasmid's Addgene catalogue record and pLannotate feature annotations shown in this document.]
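Description:
pnEA-NpG-DmNOT1_1-1083_R is a 9.6 kb bacterial expression plasmid for producing an N-terminal portion of Drosophila melanogaster NOT1 (residues 1-1083), the scaffold subunit of the CCR4-NOT deadenylase complex. The catalogue lists the backbone as unknown, but the annotated features show a pET-like, pBR322-derived architecture. It has a ColE1/pMB1-type origin accompanied by the bom region and the rop gene, consistent with the recorded low copy number, and a β-lactamase gene under its own promoter for ampicillin selection. Scattered tetracycline-resistance fragments and a tet promoter appear to be nonfunctional remnants of the pBR322 ancestor.

The expression cassette is driven by a T7 promoter followed directly by a lac operator, with a plasmid-borne lacI gene supplying repressor. Transcription therefore depends on T7 RNA polymerase from the host and is inducible with IPTG. A T7 gene 10 ribosome binding site precedes a Schistosoma japonicum glutathione S-transferase coding sequence. The roughly 3.3 kb unannotated stretch between GST and the T7 terminator matches the expected size of the NOT1 1-1083 coding region, implying an N-terminal GST fusion suited to glutathione affinity purification or pulldown assays. The feature table does not annotate the insert itself or any protease cleavage site between tag and insert. A short fragment matching a T7 gene 10B-derived solubility tag lies just upstream of the terminator and is probably vector-derived sequence.

Relative to the NCBI reference transcript, the insert carries four silent changes and two amino acid substitutions, N605S and K759M. The associated work concerns how the NOT10 and NOT11 module docks onto the NOT1 N-terminal domain, so this construct likely served in recombinant protein interaction studies. The depositor sequence may be theoretical or only partly verified by sequencing.
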