Features (pLannotate 1.2.2; 19 found; start..end, strand, type, name):
    104..208     +  promoter       AmpR promoter: bla
    209..1069    +  CDS            AmpR: β-lactamase; bla; confers resistance to ampicillin, carbenicillin, and related antibiotics
   1240..1828    +  rep_origin     ori: high-copy-number ColE1/pMB1/pBR322/pUC origin of replication
   2014..2156    -  misc_feature   bom: basis of mobility region from pBR322
   2258..2449    -  CDS            rop: Rop protein, which maintains plasmids at low copy number; rop
   2466..2846    +  CDS            YPB1_ECOLX: Protein predicted: Swiss-Prot protein existence level 4. From Escherichia coli.
   3088..3712    -  CDS            TcR (fragment): tetracycline efflux protein; tet; confers resistance to tetracycline
   3727..3748    -  protein_bind   CAP binding site: CAP binding activates transcription in the presence of cAMP. E. coli catabolite activator protein
   3761..4843    -  CDS            lacI: lac repressor; lacI; The lac repressor binds to the lac operator to inhibit transcription in E. coli. This inhibition can be relieved by adding lactose or isopropyl-β-D-thiogalactopyranoside (IPTG).
   4844..4921    -  promoter       lacI promoter: lacI
   4929..5208    -  CDS            TcR (fragment): tetracycline efflux protein; tet; confers resistance to tetracycline
   5230..5248    +  promoter       T7 promoter: promoter for bacteriophage T7 RNA polymerase
   5249..5273    +  protein_bind   lac operator: The lac repressor binds to the lac operator to inhibit transcription in E. coli. This inhibition can be relieved by adding lactose or isopropyl-β-D-thiogalactopyranoside (IPTG). lac repressor encoded by lacI
   5288..5310    +  RBS            RBS: efficient ribosome binding site from bacteriophage T7 gene 10 (Olins and Rangwala, 1989)
   5321..5971    +  CDS            GST: glutathione S-transferase from Schistosoma japonicum
   9302..9351    +  CDS            SET1 (fragment): solubility-enhancement tag derived from T7 phage gene 10B
   9359..9406    +  terminator     T7 terminator: transcription terminator for bacteriophage T7 RNA polymerase
   9429..9533    -  CDS            TcR (fragment): tetracycline efflux protein; tet; confers resistance to tetracycline
   9581..9609    -  promoter       tet promoter: E. coli promoter for tetracycline efflux protein gene
>Addgene plasmid #147441 | pnEA-NpG-DmNOT1_1-1083_R | depositor full sequence | sequence record 289888 | Full Sequence
TTCTTGAAGACGAAAGGGCCTCGTGATACGCCTATTTTTATAGGTTAATGTCATGATAATAATGGTTTCT
TAGACGTCAGGTGGCACTTTTCGGGGAAATGTGCGCGGAACCCCTATTTGTTTATTTTTCTAAATACATT
CAAATATGTATCCGCTCATGAGACAATAACCCTGATAAATGCTTCAATAATATTGAAAAAGGAAGAGTAT
GAGTATTCAACATTTCCGTGTCGCCCTTATTCCCTTTTTTGCGGCATTTTGCCTTCCTGTTTTTGCTCAC
CCAGAAACGCTGGTGAAAGTAAAAGATGCTGAAGATCAGTTGGGTGCACGAGTGGGTTACATCGAACTGG
ATCTCAACAGCGGTAAGATCCTTGAGAGTTTTCGCCCCGAAGAACGTTTTCCAATGATGAGCACTTTTAA
AGTTCTGCTATGTGGCGCGGTATTATCCCGTGTTGACGCCGGGCAAGAGCAACTCGGTCGCCGCATACAC
TATTCTCAGAATGACTTGGTTGAGTACTCACCAGTCACAGAAAAGCATCTTACGGATGGCATGACAGTAA
GAGAATTATGCAGTGCTGCCATAACCATGAGTGATAACACTGCGGCCAACTTACTTCTGACAACGATCGG
AGGACCGAAGGAGCTAACCGCTTTTTTGCACAACATGGGGGATCATGTAACTCGCCTTGATCGTTGGGAA
CCGGAGCTGAATGAAGCCATACCAAACGACGAGCGTGACACCACGATGCCTGCAGCAATGGCAACAACGT
TGCGCAAACTATTAACTGGCGAACTACTTACTCTAGCTTCCCGGCAACAATTAATAGACTGGATGGAGGC
GGATAAAGTTGCAGGACCACTTCTGCGCTCGGCCCTTCCGGCTGGCTGGTTTATTGCTGATAAATCTGGA
GCCGGTGAGCGTGGGTCTCGCGGTATCATTGCAGCACTGGGGCCAGATGGTAAGCCCTCCCGTATCGTAG
TTATCTACACGACGGGGAGTCAGGCAACTATGGATGAACGAAATAGACAGATCGCTGAGATAGGTGCCTC
ACTGATTAAGCATTGGTAACTGTCAGACCAAGTTTACTCATATATACTTTAGATTGATTTAAAACTTCAT
TTTTAATTTAAAAGGATCTAGGTGAAGATCCTTTTTGATAATCTCATGACCAAAATCCCTTAACGTGAGT
TTTCGTTCCACTGAGCGTCAGACCCCGTAGAAAAGATCAAAGGATCTTCTTGAGATCCTTTTTTTCTGCG
CGTAATCTGCTGCTTGCAAACAAAAAAACCACCGCTACCAGCGGTGGTTTGTTTGCCGGATCAAGAGCTA
CCAACTCTTTTTCCGAAGGTAACTGGCTTCAGCAGAGCGCAGATACCAAATACTGTCCTTCTAGTGTAGC
CGTAGTTAGGCCACCACTTCAAGAACTCTGTAGCACCGCCTACATACCTCGCTCTGCTAATCCTGTTACC
AGTGGCTGCTGCCAGTGGCGATAAGTCGTGTCTTACCGGGTTGGACTCAAGACGATAGTTACCGGATAAG
GCGCAGCGGTCGGGCTGAACGGGGGGTTCGTGCACACAGCCCAGCTTGGAGCGAACGACCTACACCGAAC
TGAGATACCTACAGCGTGAGCTATGAGAAAGCGCCACGCTTCCCGAAGGGAGAAAGGCGGACAGGTATCC
GGTAAGCGGCAGGGTCGGAACAGGAGAGCGCACGAGGGAGCTTCCAGGGGGAAACGCCTGGTATCTTTAT
AGTCCTGTCGGGTTTCGCCACCTCTGACTTGAGCGTCGATTTTTGTGATGCTCGTCAGGGGGGCGGAGCC
TATGGAAAAACGCCAGCAACGCGGCCTTTTTACGGTTCCTGGCCTTTTGCTGGCCTTTTGCTCACATGTT
CTTTCCTGCGTTATCCCCTGATTCTGTGGATAACCGTATTACCGCCTTTGAGTGAGCTGATACCGCTCGC
CGCAGCCGAACGACCGAGCGCAGCGAGTCAGTGAGCGAGGAAGCGGAAGAGCGCCTGATGCGGTATTTTC
TCCTTACGCATCTGTGCGGTATTTCACACCGCATATATGGTGCACTCTCAGTACAATCTGCTCTGATGCC
GCATAGTTAAGCCAGTATACACTCCGCTATCGCTACGTGACTGGGTCATGGCTGCGCCCCGACACCCGCC
AACACCCGCTGACGCGCCCTGACGGGCTTGTCTGCTCCCGGCATCCGCTTACAGACAAGCTGTGACCGTC
TCCGGGAGCTGCATGTGTCAGAGGTTTTCACCGTCATCACCGAAACGCGCGAGGCAGCTGCGGTAAAGCT
CATCAGCGTGGTCGTGAAGCGATTCACAGATGTCTGCCTGTTCATCCGCGTCCAGCTCGTTGAGTTTCTC
CAGAAGCGTTAATGTCTGGCTTCTGATAAAGCGGGCCATGTTAAGGGCGGTTTTTTCCTGTTTGGTCACT
GATGCCTCCGTGTAAGGGGGATTTCTGTTCATGGGGGTAATGATACCGATGAAACGAGAGAGGATGCTCA
CGATACGGGTTACTGATGATGAACATGCCCGGTTACTGGAACGTTGTGAGGGTAAACAACTGGCGGTATG
GATGCGGCGGGACCAGAGAAAAATCACTCAGGGTCAATGCCAGCGCTTCGTTAATACAGATGTAGGTGTT
CCACAGGGTAGCCAGCAGCATCCTGCGATGCAGATCCGGAACATAATGGTGCAGGGCGCTGACTTCCGCG
TTTCCAGACTTTACGAAACACGGAAACCGAAGACCATTCATGTTGTTGCTCAGGTCGCAGACGTTTTGCA
GCAGCAGTCGCTTCACGTTCGCTCGCGTATCGGTGATTCATTCTGCTAACCAGTAAGGCAACCCCGCCAG
CCTAGCCGGGTCCTCAACGACAGGAGCACGATCATGCGCACCCGTGGCCAGGACCCAACGCTGCCCGAGA
TGCGCCGCGTGCGGCTGCTGGAGATGGCGGACGCGATGGATATGTTCTGCCAAGGGTTGGTTTGCGCATT
CACAGTTCTCCGCAAGAATTGATTGGCTCCAATTCTTGGAGTGGTGAATCCGTTAGCGAGGTGCCGCCGG
CTTCCATTCAGGTCGAGGTGGCCCGGCTCCATGCACCGCGACGCAACGCGGGGAGGCAGACAAGGTATAG
GGCGGCGCCTACAATCCATGCCAACCCGTTCCATGTGCTCGCCGAGGCGGCATAAATCGCCGTGACGATC
AGCGGTCCAGTGATCGAAGTTAGGCTGGTAAGAGCCGCGAGCGATCCTTGAAGCTGTCCCTGATGGTCGT
CATCTACCTGCCTGGACAGCATGGCCTGCAACGCGGGCATCCCGATGCCGCCGGAAGCGAGAAGAATCAT
AATGGGGAAGGCCATCCAGCCTCGCGTCGCGAACGCCAGCAAGACGTAGCCCAGCGCGTCGGCCGCCATG
CCGGCGATAATGGCCTGCTTCTCGCCGAAACGTTTGGTGGCGGGACCAGTGACGAAGGCTTGAGCGAGGG
CGTGCAAGATTCCGAATACCGCAAGCGACAGGCCGATCATCGTCGCGCTCCAGCGAAAGCGGTCCTCGCC
GAAAATGACCCAGAGCGCTGCCGGCACCTGTCCTACGAGTTGCATGATAAAGAAGACAGTCATAAGTGCG
GCGACGATAGTCATGCCCCGCGCCCACCGGAAGGAGCTGACTGGGTTGAAGGCTCTCAAGGGCATCGGTC
GAGATCCCGGTGCCTAATGAGTGAGCTAACTTACATTAATTGCGTTGCGCTCACTGCCCGCTTTCCAGTC
GGGAAACCTGTCGTGCCAGCTGCATTAATGAATCGGCCAACGCGCGGGGAGAGGCGGTTTGCGTATTGGG
CGCCAGGGTGGTTTTTCTTTTCACCAGTGAGACGGGCAACAGCTGATTGCCCTTCACCGCCTGGCCCTGA
GAGAGTTGCAGCAAGCGGTCCACGCTGGTTTGCCCCAGCAGGCGAAAATCCTGTTTGATGGTGGTTAACG
GCGGGATATAACATGAGCTGTCTTCGGTATCGTCGTATCCCACTACCGAGATATCCGCACCAACGCGCAG
CCCGGACTCGGTAATGGCGCGCATTGCGCCCAGCGCCATCTGATCGTTGGCAACCAGCATCGCAGTGGGA
ACGATGCCCTCATTCAGCATTTGCATGGTTTGTTGAAAACCGGACATGGCACTCCAGTCGCCTTCCCGTT
CCGCTATCGGCTGAATTTGATTGCGAGTGAGATATTTATGCCAGCCAGCCAGACGCAGACGCGCCGAGAC
AGAACTTAATGGGCCCGCTAACAGCGCGATTTGCTGGTGACCCAATGCGACCAGATGCTCCACGCCCAGT
CGCGTACCGTCTTCATGGGAGAAAATAATACTGTTGATGGGTGTCTGGTCAGAGACATCAAGAAATAACG
CCGGAACATTAGTGCAGGCAGCTTCCACAGCAATGGCATCCTGGTCATCCAGCGGATAGTTAATGATCAG
CCCACTGACGCGTTGCGCGAGAAGATTGTGCACCGCCGCTTTACAGGCTTCGACGCCGCTTCGTTCTACC
ATCGACACCACCACGCTGGCACCCAGTTGATCGGCGCGAGATTTAATCGCCGCGACAATTTGCGACGGCG
CGTGCAGGGCCAGACTGGAGGTGGCAACGCCAATCAGCAACGACTGTTTGCCCGCCAGTTGTTGTGCCAC
GCGGTTGGGAATGTAATTCAGCTCCGCCATCGCCGCTTCCACTTTTTCCCGCGTTTTCGCAGAAACGTGG
CTGGCCTGGTTCACCACGCGGGAAACGGTCTGATAAGAGACACCGGCATACTCTGCGACATCGTATAACG
TTACTGGTTTCACATTCACCACCCTGAATTGACTCTCTTCCGGGCGCTATCATGCCATACCGCGAAAGGT
TTTGCGCCATTCGATGGTGTCCGGGATCTCGACGCTCTCCCTTATGCGACTCCTGCATTAGGAAGCAGCC
CAGTAGTAGGTTGAGGCCGTTGAGCACCGCCGCCGCAAGGAATGGTGCATGCAAGGAGATGGCGCCCAAC
AGTCCCCCGGCCACGGGGCCTGCCACCATACCCACGCCGAAACAAGCGCTCATGAGCCCGAAGTGGCGAG
CCCGATCTTCCCCATCGGTGATGTCGGCGATATAGGCGCCAGCAACCGCACCTGTGGCGCCGGTGATGCC
GGCCACGATGCGTCCGGCGTAGAGGATCGAGATCTCGATCCCGCGAAATTAATACGACTCACTATAGGGG
AATTGTGAGCGGATAACAATTCCCCACTAGTAATAATTTTGTTTAACTTTAAGAAGGAGATATACCATGG
CCCCTATACTAGGTTATTGGAAAATTAAGGGCCTTGTGCAACCCACTCGACTTCTTTTGGAATATCTTGA
AGAAAAATATGAAGAGCATTTGTATGAGCGCGATGAAGGTGATAAATGGCGAAACAAAAAGTTTGAATTG
GGTTTGGAGTTTCCCAATCTTCCTTATTATATTGATGGTGATGTTAAATTAACACAGTCTATGGCCATCA
TACGTTATATAGCTGACAAGCACAACATGTTGGGTGGTTGTCCAAAAGAGCGTGCAGAGATTTCAATGCT
TGAAGGAGCGGTTTTGGATATTAGATACGGTGTTTCGAGAATTGCATATAGTAAAGACTTTGAAACTCTC
AAAGTTGATTTTCTTAGCAAGCTACCTGAAATGCTGAAAATGTTCGAAGATCGTTTATGTCATAAAACAT
ATTTAAATGGTGATCATGTAACCCATCCTGACTTCATGTTGTATGACGCTCTTGATGTTGTTTTATACAT
GGACCCAATGTGCCTGGATGCGTTCCCAAAATTAGTTTGTTTTAAAAAACGTATTGAAGCTATCCCACAA
ATTGATAAGTACTTGAAATCCAGCAAGTATATAGCATGGCCTTTGCAGGGCTGGCAAGCCACGTTTGGTG
GTGGCGACCATCCGCCAAAATCGGATGGTACCGGCAGCGGCCTGGAAGTTCTGTTCCAGGGGCCCCATAT
GCTCGAGATGAACGTAGAGAGCCAACTGAAGACACCGCCAACGCACATTCGAAATCTGGTCAAGCACGTG
AACAAGCGAAATTTTAATGAGAGCAGCGAGCAAATAAATCAGTTCGTTAAAGAGCACGGCCTGGAAGCGG
ATCGCAGCAGCCTGCGCCACCTGTTCTCCGTGATCAACTTCAGCGATCTCGTGCCATCAGTTACGGTCCA
GCTGCAGGCGAAGCTCCTGGGCATCCAGTTGGAGCGTCAGCTTCACAGTTCATCGTTTGTGTCCAACATC
TGCTACGCTTTTGACCAGTTCTTCGCCAGCAACCAGAAGTCCCTGAAGCCTGTTGCGGTAGCGGATCTCG
TTGGCCAGGTCGCCCGACTGACCGGCATCAACAAGGTTTGTGAGTGCGTCTTTGCCTTGGCCTTGACCCA
CTCCTCGTACACAGAACTCAAACATTCTGCCAGGAACAACCTAAAAGGTAGCCTCAGCGAACTTATAGAC
TCTTACTTGGGTAATAAAGGCACCGGCCCAGCCGACAGCGGTCTCCGGGAGATCTCCTTCGATCTACTGC
AGTATTTGCTGTGCTGCCTTAGCGAGTACGTACAACCGCAGGTGGAAGCACAGTTTTTGATCAAGCTTCG
TGAGGAGTTTCCGCGCCAGGCGGTACCGCTGGTTCTAGCGCCGTTCCTTTACGGCTCGACGACGGCGACG
ATTGCGGGAGCAGGTGCCAGCGAAACGGATGCGGAGGCCGAAGCGACGACTAATAGCAACAGCTCCAGTT
TCGAAGCAGATGCTTTGAACGAGGTGGGAATCGAGGATATTTATGACCATTTAAGCGAGATAATATTCAC
CAACCAGGGCAAAAATAATATTATGGACACATCTTGGATTAATCTAATCCTTGAAATCGGTTATGAATTT
ACATCGAGCGTTGAAGAGTGTAAGAATCATTTGTGTTCCCGCGAGCGAGAACGCGCTGAGCTCCAGTCCA
AAGATGTCGCCAAGATCGTGGGTCTTATGTGCCGACGGCACTCCTCCCTGCTCGATTGTAATGTGAATCT
ACCGACGCCGGCGAACTTCTGGCCTGGTCAGGGACAGGGCGGTGGCAGCAACAGCAGTGGCTCTTCGCAG
ACACAAATCACTCCGCAGCAACAGAACCCGGGCAGCAGTAACAACAACGATGGCAGCGATGGCAATTCGT
CCAGTGATAAGAAGGACAAGAAGGAGACGACGGAGGCCACGCAAACTTGGAAGCCAGATGTCTTTGTGCA
GGCGCTCAAGGAGGTGGTGCCTCAGCTCAACTGGAAGGACGTGTGCATGGAACTTGATCATCCCGAGTTC
GTGCTGAAGGATCGCATCGGTTTGGAGCTTTTGCTCACCATCCTTCGGCTGGCCACTGGCTCTAACATAT
TTCCACATCCAGAATGCATTTACCGTCACTGGGCAAACACGGAAGGTCAGCTGTCGCTTATCGCGACAAT
GCTGAAGAACCCGGATCTCTTTTCCTTCGCCGACTTTGTATTTAGCCAGCCAGCGTTGGATGTGCTTAAG
ACAGCTCCGGATGCGGACAATAAGGAGATCTCGTCCTGGAAGTCGCTTCACCTGGTGGAGGTGCTGCTCT
CCATTGCGGACAAGGGATACTATACGCAGGTCCATGAGCTATTCAAGTTCCCAGCGCAGAACTGTCCCGA
TGTGCTATTTTTGGCCTTATTGAACACAAGTCCGCCTATGACGCCACTGCGTCAGGATCTGTTTAACCAA
CTGATACCAACGTTCCTTGGCAACCATCCCAACTCGAACGTGATCTTGGCCAGCGCCTGGAGCTCGAACA
GCTTCCAACTTCGTTCCAATATCATGAATGCTATGTCCGAGTGGTATCTCCGAGGCAATGAGTTCGATCA
GGTGAAACTGTCGCGCATCCTGGATCTTGCCCAGGATTTAAAAGCGCTATCAGCGCTGCTCAACGCCCGT
TCATTTTTATTCATTATCGACCTGGCTTGCCTTGCCTCTCGGCGCGAGTACCTGAAGCTGGAAAAGTGGC
TTACCGATAAAATTCGCGAACATGGAGAGCCTTTTATGCAGGCTATAATCAAGGTTCTGCACCGCCGCTG
CCCGCAGGTTATCAACGCCAAAGTGCCAGAGGATCAGCTGCCTCCCAAGCAGGCGCAGCTTTTGCCCGAG
ACAGTTACAACCATGATCAACTGTCTGCAAACGTGCATCAATAACTGCATGCAGCCGGAGATGGTCGAAG
TCATCATGCAAATGACCGCGAACGTGGCGATTATGGCTAACATGGCGCGTGCCCAACAGCAGCAGCAGCC
AGGATTGGTTCCGCCGCCTCCACCAACAATTCTGCGCGGCCATCGTGGTATGGATCTGCCTGGAGGCATA
GTCCCTCCGCCACCGCAGCAACCGTTCTCCGGAAACCTCAACGCGCAGATGTTTGGACCAGGAATGGATC
CGCTAACGAATATGTCCAACAACTTAGCCGGCCTCAACCTCAGCGGCCCGAACGGAGCATTTAATTTTGG
AAACATGCTAACTTCTCCATCGCGTCTGATGACTCCGGGAGCCAATCCCTATCCGCTGAACCTCATGCAG
ATGCCGCAGGCTCCGCCACCACCCAACGTAGGAAACCTAGGCCGCATGCTGCCAGGGGGTCCACAACAGC
AGACTCCAACGCCGACTCCAACGGCCCCCAATCCAAACAACCCTGTGATGGCCGATCTCCAGATACCTGT
GTCAAAGGAAGTTGAAGACGAGGTCAACTCATACTTTCAGCGCATCTACAACCACCAGCCGAATCCAACG
CTGTCCATCGATGAAGTGCTGGACATTTTGCAAAGATTTAAAGAGTCAAGTAACCGGCGCGAGCAGGAAG
TCTTTTTGTGCATGCTGCGCAATCTGTTCGAGGAATATCGCTTTTTCTGTCAATACCCAGAGAAAGAGCT
ACAGATTACTGCGCAGCTATTTGGTGGCATTATTGATCGTAACCTGGTGCCCACTTTTGTTGCACTGGGC
CTTTCTCTGCGCTGTGTCTTGGATGCCCTCCGCAAGCCCGATGGATCTAAGCTTTACTATTTCGGTGTGA
CGGCACTGGACAGATTCAGAACTCGATTGCACACCTACAACAAATACTGCGAGCATATCCGCTCCATTCC
TCACTTCTCTGACTTCCCGCCGCACCTTATTCAGTATGTGGAATACGGAATGCACGGCCAGGAGCCGCCG
CCGCAGAAGTTGATTGGACTCAGCAATACGATTCCTTCTAGAGCTAGCCCTAGGAGATCCGGCTGCTAAC
AAAGCCCGAAAGGAAGCTGAGTTGGCTGCTGCCACCGCTGAGCAATAACTAGCATAACCCCTTGGGGCCT
CTAAACGGGTCTTGAGGGGTTTTTTGCTGAAAGGAGGAACTATATCCGGATATCCCGCAAGAGGCCCGGC
AGTACCGGCATAACCAAGCCTATGCCTACAGCATCCAGGGTGACGGTGCCGAGGATGACGATGAGCGCAT
TGTTAGATTTCATACACGGTGCCTGACTGCGTTAGCAATTTAACTGTGATAAACTACCGCATTAAAGCTT
ATCGATGATAAGCTGTCAAACATGAGAA
